>Addgene plasmid #57643 | tdEos-MCPB2-N-18 | depositor partial sequence | sequence record 88796 | insert sequence
CGTCAGATCCGCTAGCGCCACC
[816 nt withheld, positions 23-838]
AGTCGCGGAGGCAGTGGTGGGGTACCGCGGGCCCGGGATCCACCGGTCGCCACCATGAGTGCGATTAAGC
CAGACATGAAGATCAACCTCCGTATGGAAGGCAACGTAAACGGGCACCACTTTGTGATCGACGGAGATGG
TACAGGCAAGCCTTTTGAGGGAAAACAGAGTATGGATCTTGAAGTCAAAGAGGGCGGACCTCTGCCTTTT
GCCTTTGATATCCTGACCACTGCATTCCATTACGGCAACAGGGTATTCGCCGAATATCCAGACCACATAC
AAGACTATTTTAAGCAGTCGTTTCCTAAGGGGTATTCGTGGGAACGAAGCTTGACTTTCGAAGACGGGGG
CATTTGCATTGCCAGAAACGACATAACAATGGAAGGGGACACTTTCTATAATAAAGTTCGATTTCACGGT
GTAAACTTTCCCGCCAATGGTCCAGTTATGCAGAAGAAGACGCTGAAATGGGAGCCCTCCACTGAGAAAA
TGTATGTGCGTGATGGAGTGCTGACTGGTGATATTCGCATGGCTTTGTTGCTTGAAGGAAATGCCCATTA
CCGATGTGACTTCAGAACTACTTACAAAGCTAAGGAGAAGGGTGTCAAGTTACCAGGCTACCACTTTGTG
GACCACTGCATTGAGATTTTAAGCCATGACAAAGATTACAACAAGGTTAAGCTGTATGAGCATGCTGTTG
CTCATTCTGGATTGCCTGACAATGCCAGACGATCCGGTAGCGGTCACGGTACTGGTTCTACTGGTTCTGG
TTCTTCTGAGAGTGCGATTAAGCCAGACATGAAGATCAACCTCCGTATGGAAGGCAACGTAAACGGGCAC
CACTTTGTGATCGACGGAGATGGTACAGGCAAGCCTTTTGAGGGAAAACAGAGTATGGATCTTGAAGTCA
AAGAGGGCGGACCTCTGCCTTTTGCCTTTGATATCCTGACCACTGCATTCCATTACGGCAACAGGGTATT
CGCCGAATATCCAGACCACATACAAGACTATTTTAAGCAGTCGTTTCCTAAGGGGTATTCGTGGGAACGA
AGCTTGACTTTCGAAGACGGGGGCATTTGCATTGCCAGAAACGACATAACAATGGAAGGGGACACTTTCT
ATAATAAAGTTCGATTTCACGGTGTAAACTTTCCCGCCAATGGTCCAGTTATGCAGAAGAAGACGCTGAA
ATGGGAGCCCTCCACTGAGAAAATGTATGTGCGTGATGGAGTGCTGACTGGTGATATTCGCATGGCTTTG
TTGCTTGAAGGAAATGCCCATTACCGATGTGACTTCAGAACTACTTACAAAGCTAAGGAGAAGGGTGTCA
AGTTACCAGGCTACCACTTTGTGGACCACTGCATTGAGATTTTAAGCCATGACAAAGATTACAACAAGGT
TAAGCTGTATGAGCATGCTGTTGCTCATTCTGGATTGCCTGACAATGCCAGACGATAAGCGGCCGCGACT
CTAGATCATAATCAG
