>Addgene plasmid #57643 | tdEos-MCPB2-N-18 | addgene partial sequence | sequence record 133621 | CMV-F 5'-CGCAAATGGGCGGTAGGCGTG-3'
TTTAGTGAACCGTCAGATCCGCTAGCGCCACC
[798 nt withheld, positions 33-830]
