>Addgene plasmid #57643 | tdEos-MCPB2-N-18 | addgene partial sequence | sequence record 134598 | SV40pA-R 5'-GAAATTTGTGATGCTATTGC-3'
ACAACAACAATTGCATTCATTTTATGTTTCAGGTTCAGGGGGAGGTGTGGGAGGTTTTTTAAAGCAAGTA
AAACCTCTACAAATGTGGTATGGCTGATTATGATCTAGAGTCGCGGCCGCTTATCGTCTGGCATTGTCAG
GCAATCCAGAATGAGCAACAGCATGCTCATACAGCTTAACCTTGTTGTAATCTTTGTCATGGCTTAAAAT
CTCAATGCAGTGGTCCACAAAGTGGTAGCCTGGTAACTTGACACCCTTCTCCTTAGCTTTGTAAGTAGTT
CTGAAGTCACATCGGTAATGGGCATTTCCTTCAAGCAACAAAGCCATGCGAATATCACCAGTCAGCACTC
CATCACGCACATACATTTTCTCAGTGGAGGGCTCCCATTTCAGCGTCTTCTTCTGCATAACTGGACCATT
GGCGGGAAAGTTTACACCGTGAAATCGAACTTTATTATAGAAAGTGTCCCCTTCCATTGTTATGTCGTTT
CTGGCAATGCAAATGCCCCCGTCTTCGAAAGTCAAGCTTCGTTCCCACGAATACCCCTTAGGAAACGACT
GCTTAAAATAGTCTTGTATGTGGTCTGGATATTCGGCGAATACCCTGTTGCCGTAATGGAATGCAGTGGT
CAGGATATCAAAGGCAAAAGGCAGAGGTCCGCCCTCTTTGACTTCAAGATCCATACTCTGTTTTCCCTCA
AAAGGCTTGCCTGTACCATCTCCGTCGATCACAAAGTGGTGCCCGTTTACGTTGCCTTCCATACGGAGGT
TGATCTTCATGTCTGGCTTAATCGCACTCTCAGAAGAACCAGAACCAGTAGAACCAGTACCGTGACCGCT
ACCGGATCGTCTGGCATTGTCAGGCAATCCAGAATGAGCAACAGCATGCTCATACAGCTTAACC
