[The description below was written by a language model from this plasmid's Addgene catalogue record.]
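Description:
tdEos-MCPB2-N-18 is a mammalian expression plasmid built on the tdEos-N1 backbone (about 4.75 kb without insert), an N1-style fusion vector in which a gene of interest is placed upstream of the fluorescent protein. It is maintained as a high-copy plasmid in E. coli under kanamycin selection. It also carries a neomycin resistance marker, so transfected mammalian cells can be selected with G418. The record does not include a feature table, so the origin of replication and other backbone elements are not itemised. The use of an SV40 polyA reverse sequencing primer suggests an SV40 polyadenylation signal downstream of the fusion cassette.

The insert is mouse capping protein beta 2 (MCPB2), the beta subunit isoform of the actin filament barbed-end capping protein, expressed from the CMV promoter for strong constitutive transcription in mammalian cells. tdEos is fused to its C terminus. The "N-18" in the name probably denotes an 18-residue linker between the two parts, but the record does not say so explicitly. tdEos is a tandem-dimer form of the photoconvertible protein Eos. It starts in a green state (excitation 505 nm, emission 516 nm) and, in general, converts irreversibly to a red state (excitation 569 nm, emission 581 nm) on near-UV or violet illumination.

The stated purpose is localization of actin capping protein. The fusion serves as a live-cell marker for sites of capping protein association with the actin cytoskeleton. Photoconvertible tags like this one are commonly used for pulse-chase tracking of protein subpopulations or for single-molecule localization super-resolution imaging, although the record does not name a specific application.
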