Addgene plasmid #57643: tdEos-MCPB2-N-18
Purpose: Localization: Actin Capping Protein , Excitation: 505 / 569, Emission: 516 / 581
Depositing lab: Michael Davidson. Depositing organization: Florida State University, Tallahassee.
Backbone
  Vector backbone: tdEos-N1
  Backbone size w/o insert (bp): 4750
  Vector type: Mammalian Expression
  Selectable markers: Neomycin (select with G418)
Growth in bacteria
  Bacterial resistance: Kanamycin, 50 μg/mL
  Growth temperature: 37°C
  Growth strain: DH5alpha
  Copy number: High Copy
Gene/Insert
  Gene/Insert name: MCPB2 (alt names: Mouse capping protein beta 2; NM_009798.4)
  Species: M. musculus (mouse)
  Promoter: CMV
  Tag / fusion protein: tdEos (C terminal on backbone)
  Cloning method: Unknown
  Sequencing primers: 5′ CMV-F; 3′ SV40pA-R
Terms and licenses: Academic/Nonprofit Terms; Industry Terms
Depositor comments: M. musculus (mouse) capping protein beta 2. Excitation = 505 / 569; Emission = 516 / 581
How to cite: tdEos-MCPB2-N-18 was a gift from Michael Davidson (Addgene plasmid # 57643 ; http://n2t.net/addgene:57643 ; RRID:Addgene_57643)
